>Addgene plasmid #36211 | pCY 3010-05 | depositor full sequence | sequence record 47081 | pCY 3010-05 sequence 5466 bps
GAACGCGGCCGCCAGCTGAAGCTTCGTACGCTGCAGGTCGACGGATCCCCGGGCTTAAGATCGGTGACGG
TGCTGGTTTAATTAACAGTAAAGGAGAAGAACTTTTCACTGGAGTTGTCCCAATTCTTGTTGAATTAGAT
GGTGATGTTAATGGGCACAAATTTTCTGTCAGTGGAGAGGGTGAAGGTGATGCAACATACGGAAAACTTA
CCCTTAAATTTATTTGCACTACTGGAAAACTACCTGTTCCATGGCCAACACTTGTCACTACTTTGACTTG
GGGTGTTCAATGCTTTGCTAGATACCCAGATCATATGAAACAGCATGACTTTTTCAAGAGTGCCATGCCC
GAAGGTTATGTACAGGAAAGAACTATATTTTTCAAAGATGACGGGAACTACAAGACACGTGCTGAAGTCA
AGTTTGAAGGTGATACCCTTGTTAATAGAATCGAGTTAAAAGGTATTGATTTTAAAGAAGATGGAAACAT
TCTTGGACACAAATTGGAATACAACGCTATTTCAGATAATGTATACATCACTGCAGACAAACAAAAGAAT
GGAATCAAAGCTAATTTCAAAATTAGACACAACATTGAAGATGGAAGCGTTCAACTAGCAGACCATTATC
AACAAAATACTCCAATTGGCGATGGCCCTGTCCTTTTACCAGACAACCATTACCTGTCCACACAATCTGC
CCTTTCGAAAGATCCCAACGAAAAGAGAGACCACATGGTCCTTCTTGAGTTTGTAACAGCTGCTGGGATT
ACACTAGGCATGGATGAACTATACAAATAGGGCGCGCCAGATCTCTCGAGGAGAACTTCTAGTATATCTA
CATACCTAATATTATTGCCTTATTAAAAATGGAATCCCAACAATTACATCAAAATCCACATTCTCTTCAA
AATCAATTGTCCTGTACTTCCTTGTTCATGTGTGTTCAAAAACGTTATATTTATAGGATAATTATACTCT
ATTTCTCAACAAGTAATTGGTTGTTTGGCCGAGCGGTCTAAGGCGCCTGATTCAAGAAATATCTTGACCG
CAGTTAACTGTGGGAATACTCAGGTATCGTAAGATGCAAGAGTTCGAATCTCTTAGCAACCATTATTTTT
TTCCTCAACATAACGAGAACACACAGGGGCGCTATCGCACAGAATCAAATTCGATGACTGGAAATTTTTT
GTTAATTTCAGAGGTCGCCTGACGCATATACCTTTTTCAACTGAAAAATTGGGAGAAAAAGGAAAGGTGA
GAGCGCCGGAACCGGCTTTTCATATAGAATAGAGAAGCGTTCATGACTAAATGCTTGCATCACAATACTT
GAAGTTGACAATATTATTTAAGGACCTATTGTTTTTTCCAATAGGTGGTTAGCAATCGTCTTACTTTCTA
ACTTTTCTTACCTTTTACATTTCAGCAATATATATATATATATTTCAAGGATATACCATTCTAATGTCTG
CCCCTAAGAAGATCGTCGTTTTGCCAGGTGACCACGTTGGTCAAGAAATCACAGCCGAAGCCATTAAGGT
TCTTAAAGCTATTTCTGATGTTCGTTCCAATGTCAAGTTCGATTTCGAAAATCATTTAATTGGTGGTGCT
GCTATCGATGCTACAGGTGTTCCACTTCCAGATGAGGCGCTGGAAGCCTCCAAGAAGGCTGATGCCGTTT
TGTTAGGTGCTGTGGGTGGTCCTAAATGGGGTACCGGTAGTGTTAGACCTGAACAAGGTTTACTAAAAAT
CCGTAAAGAACTTCAATTGTACGCCAACTTAAGACCATGTAACTTTGCATCCGACTCTCTTTTAGACTTA
TCTCCAATCAAGCCACAATTTGCTAAAGGTACTGACTTCGTTGTTGTCAGAGAATTAGTGGGAGGTATTT
ACTTTGGTAAGAGAAAGGAAGACGATGGTGATGGTGTCGCTTGGGATAGTGAACAATACACCGTTCCAGA
AGTGCAAAGAATCACAAGAATGGCCGCTTTCATGGCCCTACAACATGAGCCACCATTGCCTATTTGGTCC
TTGGATAAAGCTAATGTTTTGGCCTCTTCAAGATTATGGAGAAAAACTGTGGAGGAAACCATCAAGAACG
AATTCCCTACATTGAAGGTTCAACATCAATTGATTGATTCTGCCGCCATGATCCTAGTTAAGAACCCAAC
CCACCTAAATGGTATTATAATCACCAGCAACATGTTTGGTGATATCATCTCCGATGAAGCCTCCGTTATC
CCAGGTTCCTTGGGTTTGTTGCCATCTGCGTCCTTGGCCTCTTTGCCAGACAAGAACACCGCATTTGGTT
TGTACGAACCATGCCACGGTTCTGCTCCAGATTTGCCAAAGAATAAGGTCAACCCTATCGCCACTATCTT
GTCTGCTGCAATGATGTTGAAATTGTCATTGAACTTGCCTGAAGAAGGTAAGGCCATTGAAGATGCAGTT
AAAAAGGTTTTGGATGCAGGTATCAGAACTGGTGATTTAGGTGGTTCCAACAGTACCACCGAAGTCGGTG
ATGCTGTCGCCGAAGAAGTTAAGAAAATCCTTGCTTAAAAAGATTCTCTTTTTTTATGATATTTGTACAT
AAACTTTATAAATGAAATTCATAATAGAAACGACACGAAATTACAAAATGGAATATGTTCATAGGGTAGA
CGAAACTATATACGCAATCTACATACATTTATCAAGAAGGAGAAAAAGGAGGATGTAAAGGAATACAGGT
AAGCAAATTGATACTAATGGCTCAACGTGATAAGGAAAAAGAATTGCACTTTAACATTAATATTGACAAG
GAGGAGGGCACCACACAAAAAGTTAGGTGTAACAGAAAATCATGAAACTATGATTCCTAATTTATATATT
GGAGGATTTTCTCTAAAAAAAAAAAAATACAACAAATAAAAAACACTCAATGACCTGACCATTTGATGGA
GTTTAAGTCAATACCTTCTTGAACCATTTCCCATAATGGTGAAAGTTCCCTCAAGAATTTTACTCTGTCA
GAAACGGCCTTAACGACGTAGTCGATCGAGCTCGAATTCATCGATGATATCAGATCCACTAGTGGCCTAT
GCGGCCGCGGATCTGCCGGTCTCCCTATAGTGAGTCGTATTAATTTCGATAAGCCAGGTTAACCTGCATT
AATGAATCGGCCAACGCGCGGGGAGAGGCGGTTTGCGTATTGGGCGCTCTTCCGCTTCCTCGCTCACTGA
CTCGCTGCGCTCGGTCGTTCGGCTGCGGCGAGCGGTATCAGCTCACTCAAAGGCGGTAATACGGTTATCC
ACAGAATCAGGGGATAACGCAGGAAAGAACATGTGAGCAAAAGGCCAGCAAAAGGCCAGGAACCGTAAAA
AGGCCGCGTTGCTGGCGTTTTTCCATAGGCTCCGCCCCCCTGACGAGCATCACAAAAATCGACGCTCAAG
TCAGAGGTGGCGAAACCCGACAGGACTATAAAGATACCAGGCGTTTCCCCCTGGAAGCTCCCTCGTGCGC
TCTCCTGTTCCGACCCTGCCGCTTACCGGATACCTGTCCGCCTTTCTCCCTTCGGGAAGCGTGGCGCTTT
CTCAATGCTCACGCTGTAGGTATCTCAGTTCGGTGTAGGTCGTTCGCTCCAAGCTGGGCTGTGTGCACGA
ACCCCCCGTTCAGCCCGACCGCTGCGCCTTATCCGGTAACTATCGTCTTGAGTCCAACCCGGTAAGACAC
GACTTATCGCCACTGGCAGCAGCCACTGGTAACAGGATTAGCAGAGCGAGGTATGTAGGCGGTGCTACAG
AGTTCTTGAAGTGGTGGCCTAACTACGGCTACACTAGAAGGACAGTATTTGGTATCTGCGCTCTGCTGAA
GCCAGTTACCTTCGGAAAAAGAGTTGGTAGCTCTTGATCCGGCAAACAAACCACCGCTGGTAGCGGTGGT
TTTTTTGTTTGCAAGCAGCAGATTACGCGCAGAAAAAAAGGATCTCAAGAAGATCCTTTGATCTTTTCTA
CGGGGTCTGACGCTCAGTGGAACGAAAACTCACGTTAAGGGATTTTGGTCATGAGATTATCAAAAAGGAT
CTTCACCTAGATCCTTTTAAATTAAAAATGAAGTTTTAAATCAATCTAAAGTATATATGAGTAAACTTGG
TCTGACAGTTACCAATGCTTAATCAGTGAGGCACCTATCTCAGCGATCTGTCTATTTCGTTCATCCATAG
TTGCCTGACTCCCCGTCGTGTAGATAACTACGATACGGGAGGGCTTACCATCTGGCCCCAGTGCTGCAAT
GATACCGCGAGACCCACGCTCACCGGCTCCAGATTTATCAGCAATAAACCAGCCAGCCGGAAGGGCCGAG
CGCAGAAGTGGTCCTGCAACTTTATCCGCCTCCATCCAGTCTATTAATTGTTGCCGGGAAGCTAGAGTAA
GTAGTTCGCCAGTTAATAGTTTGCGCAACGTTGTTGCCATTGCTACAGGCATCGTGGTGTCACGCTCGTC
GTTTGGTATGGCTTCATTCAGCTCCGGTTCCCAACGATCAAGGCGAGTTACATGATCCCCCATGTTGTGC
AAAAAAGCGGTTAGCTCCTTCGGTCCTCCGATCGTTGTCAGAAGTAAGTTGGCCGCAGTGTTATCACTCA
TGGTTATGGCAGCACTGCATAATTCTCTTACTGTCATGCCATCCGTAAGATGCTTTTCTGTGACTGGTGA
GTACTCAACCAAGTCATTCTGAGAATAGTGTATGCGGCGACCGAGTTGCTCTTGCCCGGCGTCAATACGG
GATAATACCGCGCCACATAGCAGAACTTTAAAAGTGCTCATCATTGGAAAACGTTCTTCGGGGCGAAAAC
TCTCAAGGATCTTACCGCTGTTGAGATCCAGTTCGATGTAACCCACTCGTGCACCCAACTGATCTTCAGC
ATCTTTTACTTTCACCAGCGTTTCTGGGTGAGCAAAAACAGGAAGGCAAAATGCCGCAAAAAAGGGAATA
AGGGCGACACGGAAATGTTGAATACTCATACTCTTCCTTTTTCAATATTATTGAAGCATTTATCAGGGTT
ATTGTCTCATGAGCGGATACATATTTGAATGTATTTAGAAAAATAAACAAATAGGGGTTCCGCGCACATT
TCCCCGAAAAGTGCCACCTGACGTCTAAGAAACCATTATTATCATGACATTAACCTATAAAAATAGGCGT
ATCACGAGGCCCTTTCGTCTCGCGCGTTTCGGTGATGACGGTGAAAACCTCTGACACATGCAGCTCCCGG
AGACGGTCACAGCTTGTCTGTAAGCGGATGCCGGGAGCAGACAAGCCCGTCAGGGCGCGTCAGCGGGTGT
TGGCGGGTGTCGGGGCTGGCTTAACTATGCGGCATCAGAGCAGATTGTACTGAGAGTGCACCATATGGAC
ATATTGTCGTTAGAACGCGGCTACAATTAATACATAACCTTATGTATCATACACATACGATTTAGGTGAC
ACTATA
Features (pLannotate 1.2.2; 13 found; start..end, strand, type, name):
     87..797     +  CDS            Cerulean: Cerulean is a basic (constitutively fluorescent) cyan fluorescent protein published in 2004, derived from Aequorea victoria. It has low acid sensitivity.
    839..916     +  CDS            YO192_YEAST (fragment): Experimental evidence at protein level: Swiss-Prot protein existence level 1. From Saccharomyces cerevisiae (strain ATCC 204508 / S288c) (Baker's yeast).
   1056..1463    +  promoter       LEU2 promoter: S. cerevisiae LEU2
   1464..2558    +  CDS            LEU2: 3-isopropylmalate dehydrogenase, required for leucine biosynthesis; S. cerevisiae LEU2; yeast auxotrophic marker
   2920..3036    -  CDS            NFS1 (fragment): NFS1_YEAST - Also known as SPL1 From Saccharomyces cerevisiae (strain ATCC 204508 / S288c) (Baker's yeast).
   3104..3122    -  promoter       T7 promoter: promoter for bacteriophage T7 RNA polymerase
   3144..3197    -  CDS            lacI (fragment): lac repressor; lacI; The lac repressor binds to the lac operator to inhibit transcription in E. coli. This inhibition can be relieved by adding lactose or isopropyl-β-D-thiogalactopyranoside (IPTG).
   3380..3968    -  rep_origin     ori: high-copy-number ColE1/pMB1/pBR322/pUC origin of replication
   4139..4999    -  CDS            AmpR: β-lactamase; bla; confers resistance to ampicillin, carbenicillin, and related antibiotics
   5000..5104    -  promoter       AmpR promoter: bla
   5199..5234    +  CDS            rop (fragment): Rop protein, which maintains plasmids at low copy number; rop
   5336..5387    +  misc_feature   bom (fragment): basis of mobility region from pBR322
   5450..2       +  promoter       SP6 promoter (across the origin): promoter for bacteriophage SP6 RNA polymerase
