[The description below was written by a language model from this plasmid's Addgene catalogue record and pLannotate feature annotations shown in this document.]
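Description:
pCY 3010-05 is a 5,466 bp yeast tagging cassette plasmid, built on the pCY3010-02 backbone and intended as a PCR template for homologous recombination in Saccharomyces cerevisiae, not as a vector that replicates in yeast. The feature table shows no yeast origin or centromere. Propagation is in E. coli only, through a high-copy ColE1/pUC-type origin and an ampicillin resistance gene (bla) with its own promoter. Short remnants of rop, the pBR322 bom region and lacI are annotated in the backbone, and SP6 and T7 phage promoters flank the cassette region.

The payload is described in the record as a yEpolylinker-Cerulean-LEU2 module. Cerulean, a constitutively fluorescent cyan protein derived from Aequorea victoria, sits at the start of the cassette. No promoter is annotated upstream of it, which fits its use as a C-terminal tag fused in frame to a chromosomal gene, with the polylinker acting as a spacer. A short yeast-derived fragment is annotated just downstream of Cerulean, but the record does not state its function. The LEU2 marker follows, with its native promoter and the coding sequence for 3-isopropylmalate dehydrogenase. It was amplified from pRS315 and inserted between BglII and SacI sites as a 2,247 bp fragment. The small NFS1 fragment annotated after LEU2 is probably flanking genomic sequence carried along with that fragment.

In use, the Cerulean-LEU2 unit would be amplified with primers carrying homology to a target locus and integrated into a leucine-auxotrophic strain, with selection for leucine prototrophy. This yields an endogenously expressed cyan fusion protein. The plasmid belongs to a cassette series designed for live-cell imaging of proteins and high-resolution techniques in yeast.
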