Addgene plasmid #36211: pCY 3010-05
Depositing lab: Anne Robinson. Depositing organization: University of Delaware. Publication: Cassette series designed for live-cell imaging of proteins and high-resolution techniques in yeast. Young CL, Raden DL, Caplan JL, Czymmek KJ, Robinson AS. Yeast. 2012 Mar;29(3-4):119-36. doi: 10.1002/yea.2895. Epub 2012 Apr 4. PubMed 22473760.
Backbone
  Vector backbone: pCY3010-02
  Vector type: Yeast cassette for PCR and homologous recombination
  Selectable markers: LEU2
Growth in bacteria
  Bacterial resistance: Ampicillin, 100 μg/mL
  Growth temperature: 37°C
  Growth strain: DH5alpha
  Growth instructions: DH5alpha used for DNA recovery of plasmid (i.e. DNA preps).
  Copy number: Unknown
Gene/Insert
  Gene/Insert name: LEU2
  Species: S. cerevisiae (budding yeast)
  Insert size (bp): 2247
  Tag / fusion protein: yEpolylinker-Cerulean-LEU2 (C terminal on backbone)
  Cloning method: Restriction Enzyme; 5′ cloning site BglII (unknown if destroyed); 3′ cloning site SacI (unknown if destroyed)
  Sequencing primers: 5′ CGAAAAGAGAGACCACATGGTCC
Resource information
  A portion of this plasmid was derived from a plasmid made by: LEU2 was amplified from pRS315 (Sikorski, R. S. and Hieter, P. (1989). A system of shuttle vectors and yeast host strains designed for efficient manipulation of DNA in Saccharomyces cerevisiae. Genetics 122, 19-27.)
Terms and licenses: Academic/Nonprofit Terms; Industry Terms: Not Available to Industry
How to cite: pCY 3010-05 was a gift from Anne Robinson (Addgene plasmid # 36211 ; http://n2t.net/addgene:36211 ; RRID:Addgene_36211)
