>Addgene plasmid #36211 | pCY 3010-05 | addgene partial sequence | sequence record 47117 | SP6 5'-ATTTAGGTGACACTATAG-3'
ATCCCCGGGCTTAAGATCGGTGACGGTGCTGGTTTAATTAACAGTAAAGGAGAAGAACTTTTCACTGGAG
TTGTCCCAATTCTTGTTGAATTAGATGGTGATGTTAATGGGCACAAATTTTCTGTCAGTGGAGAGGGTGA
AGGTGATGCAACATACGGAAAACTTACCCTTAAATTTATTTGCACTACTGGAAAACTACCTGTTCCATGG
CCAACACTTGTCACTACTTTGACTTGGGGTGTTCAATGCTTTGCTAGATACCCAGATCATATGAAACAGC
ATGACTTTTTCAAGAGTGCCATGCCCGAAGGTTATGTACAGGAAAGAACTATATTTTTCAAAGATGACGG
GAACTACAAGACACGTGCTGAAGTCAAGTTTGAAGGTGATACCCTTGTTAATAGAATCGAGTTAAAAGGT
ATTGATTTTAAAGAAGATGGAAACATTCTTGGACACAAATTGGAATACAACGCTATTTCAGATAATGTAT
ACATCACTGCAGACAAACAAAAGAATGGAATCAAAGCTAATTTCAAAATTAGACACAACATTGAAGATGG
AAGCGTTCAACTAGCAGACCATTATCAACAAAATACTCCAATTGGCGATGGCCCTGTCCTTTTACCAGAC
AACCATTACCTGTCCACACAATCTGCCCTTTCGAAAGATCCCAACGAAAAGAGAGACCACATGGTCCTTC
TTGAGTTTGTAACAGCTGCTGGGATTACACTAGGCATGGATGAACTATACAAATAGGGCGCGCCAGATCT
CTCGAGGAGAACTTCTAGTATATCTACATACCTAATATTATTGCCTTATTAAAAATG
