>Addgene plasmid #36211 | pCY 3010-05 | addgene partial sequence | sequence record 47670 | GFP-F 5'-GGTCCTTCTTGAGTTTGTAAC-3'
TAGGGCGCGCCAGATCTCTCGAGGAGAACTTCTAGTATATCTACATACCTAATATTATTGCCTTATTAAA
AATGGAATCCCAACAATTACATCAAAATCCACATTCTCTTCAAAATCAATTGTCCTGTACTTCCTTGTTC
ATGTGTGTTCAAAAACGTTATATTTATAGGATAATTATACTCTATTTCTCAACAAGTAATTGGTTGTTTG
GCCGAGCGGTCTAAGGCGCCTGATTCAAGAAATATCTTGACCGCAGTTAACTGTGGGAATACTCAGGTAT
CGTAAGATGCAAGAGTTCGAATCTCTTAGCAACCATTATTTTTTTCCTCAACATAACGAGAACACACAGG
GGCGCTATCGCACAGAATCAAATTCGATGACTGGAAATTTTTTGTTAATTTCAGAGGTCGCCTGACGCAT
ATACCTTTTTCAACTGAAAAATTGGGAGAAAAAGGAAAGGTGAGAGCGCCGGAACCGGCTTTTCATATAG
AATAGAGAAGCGTTCATGACTAAATGCTTGCATCACAATACTTGAAGTTGACAATATTATTTAAGGACCT
ATTGTTTTTTCCAATAGGTGGTTAGCAATCGTCTTACTTTCTAACTTTTCTTACCTTTTACATTTCAGCA
ATATATATATATATATTTCAAGGATATACCATTCTAATGTCTGCCCCTAAGAAGATCGTCGTTTTGCCAG
GTGACCACGTTGGTCAAGAAATCACAGCCGAAGCCATTAAGGTTCTTAAAGCTATTTCTGATGTTCGTTC
CAATGTCAA
