>Addgene plasmid #36211 | pCY 3010-05 | addgene partial sequence | sequence record 49580 | T7 5'-TAATACGACTCACTATAGGG-3'
TATCATCGATGAATTCGAGCTCGATCGACTACGTCGTTANGGCCGTTTCTGACAGAGTAAAATTCTTGAG
GGAACTTTCACCATTATGGGAAATGGTTCAAGAAGGTATTGACTTAAACTCCATCAAATGGTCAGGTCAT
TGAGTGTTTTTTATTTGTTGTATTTTTTTTTTTTTAGAGAAAATCCTCCAATATATAAATTAGGAATCAT
AGTTTCATGATTTTCTGTTACACCTAACTTTTTGTGTGGTGCCCTCCTCCTTGTCAATATTAATGTTAAA
GTGCAATTCTTTTTCCTTATCACGTTGAGCCATTAGTATCAATTTGCTTACCTGTATTCCTTTACATCCT
CCTTTTTCTCCTTCTTGATAAATGTATGTAGATTGCGTATATAGTTTCGTCTACCCTATGAACATATTCC
ATTTTGTAATTTCGTGTCGTTTCTATTATGAATTTCATTTATAAAGTTTATGTACAAATATCATAAAAAA
AGAGAATCTTTTTAAGCAAGGATTTTCTTAACTTCTTCGGCGACAGCATCACCGACTTCGGTGGTACTGT
TGGAACCACCTAAATCACCAGTTCTGATACCTGCATCCAAAACCTTTTTAACTGCATCTTCAATGGCCTT
ACCTTCTTCAGGCAAGTTCAATGACAATTTCAACATCATTGCAGCAGACAAGATAGTGGCGATAGGGTTG
ACCTTATTCTTTGGCAAATCTGGAGCAGAACCGTGGCATGGTTCGTACAAACCAAATGCGGTGTTCTTGT
CTGGCAAAGAGGCCAAGGACGCAGATGGCAACAAGCCCAAGGAACCTGGG
